Addgene plasmid #15399: frh-1-A
Depositing lab: Michael Ristow. Depositing organization: Friedrich-Schiller-Universitaet Jena. Publication: Impaired respiration is positively correlated with decreased life span in Caenorhabditis elegans models of Friedreich Ataxia. Zarse K, Schulz TJ, Birringer M, Ristow M. FASEB J. 2007 Apr . 21(4):1271-5. 10.1096/fj.06-6994com PubMed 17215485.
Backbone
  Vector backbone: L4440
  Backbone size w/o insert (bp): 2676
  Vector type: RNAi
Growth in bacteria
  Bacterial resistance: Ampicillin, 100 μg/mL
  Growth temperature: 37°C
  Growth strain: DH5alpha
  Copy number: High Copy
Gene/Insert
  Gene/Insert name: Frataxin homologue (alt name: Frataxin)
  Species: C. elegans (nematode)
  Insert size (bp): 987
  GenBank ID: NC_003280
  Entrez Gene: frh-1 (a.k.a. CELE_F59G1.7)
  Cloning method: Restriction Enzyme; 5′ cloning site EcoRV (destroyed during cloning); 3′ cloning site EcoRV (destroyed during cloning)
  Sequencing primers: 5′ T7 Promoter; 3′ T7 Promoter
Terms and licenses: Academic/Nonprofit Terms; Industry Terms: Not Available to Industry
How to cite: frh-1-A was a gift from Michael Ristow (Addgene plasmid # 15399 ; http://n2t.net/addgene:15399 ; RRID:Addgene_15399)
