[The description below was written by a language model from this plasmid's Addgene catalogue record and pLannotate feature annotations shown in this document.]
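Description:
frh-1-A is an RNAi feeding-type plasmid built on the L4440 backbone, carrying a 987 bp fragment of the Caenorhabditis elegans frataxin homologue gene frh-1 (F59G1.7). The backbone's defining feature is a pair of bacteriophage T7 promoters that face each other across the cloning region. When T7 RNA polymerase is available, both strands of the insert are transcribed and the complementary transcripts can anneal into double-stranded RNA. The insert was cloned by restriction enzyme into an EcoRV site, which was destroyed at both junctions.

In the annotated 3,663 nt depositor sequence, the frh-1 coding sequence appears as three separate fragments on the plus strand with unannotated gaps between them. This pattern, together with the chromosomal GenBank reference, suggests a genomic fragment containing exons and introns rather than a cDNA, although the record does not say so explicitly. The encoded protein is a mitochondrial iron-handling factor implicated in heme biosynthesis and iron-sulfur cluster assembly.

The remainder of the plasmid consists of standard pBluescript-derived elements: a residual portion of the multiple cloning site, a lacZα fragment, an f1 origin for single-stranded DNA production, the bla (AmpR) gene with its own promoter for ampicillin selection, and a high-copy ColE1/pUC origin for propagation in E. coli.

L4440 constructs are typically used to produce dsRNA, either in bacteria that are then fed to worms or by in vitro transcription. The associated study used knockdown of frh-1 as a nematode model of Friedreich ataxia, examining how impaired respiration relates to shortened life span.
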