Features (pLannotate 1.2.2; 11 found; start..end, strand, type, name):
     19..37      +  promoter       T7 promoter: promoter for bacteriophage T7 RNA polymerase
    116..331     +  CDS            frh-1 (fragment): FRDA_CAEEL - Experimental evidence at transcript level: Swiss-Prot protein existence level 2. Promotes the biosynthesis of heme as well as the assembly and repair of iron-sulfur clusters by delivering Fe(2+) to proteins involved in these pathways. May play a role in the protection against iron-catalyzed oxidative stress through its ability to catalyze the oxidation of Fe(2+) to Fe(3+). May be able to store large amounts of the metal in the form of a ferrihydrite mineral by oligomerization. From Caenorhabditis elegans.
    372..485     +  CDS            frh-1 (fragment): FRDA_CAEEL - Experimental evidence at transcript level: Swiss-Prot protein existence level 2. Promotes the biosynthesis of heme as well as the assembly and repair of iron-sulfur clusters by delivering Fe(2+) to proteins involved in these pathways. May play a role in the protection against iron-catalyzed oxidative stress through its ability to catalyze the oxidation of Fe(2+) to Fe(3+). May be able to store large amounts of the metal in the form of a ferrihydrite mineral by oligomerization. From Caenorhabditis elegans.
    719..820     +  CDS            frh-1 (fragment): FRDA_CAEEL - Experimental evidence at transcript level: Swiss-Prot protein existence level 2. Promotes the biosynthesis of heme as well as the assembly and repair of iron-sulfur clusters by delivering Fe(2+) to proteins involved in these pathways. May play a role in the protection against iron-catalyzed oxidative stress through its ability to catalyze the oxidation of Fe(2+) to Fe(3+). May be able to store large amounts of the metal in the form of a ferrihydrite mineral by oligomerization. From Caenorhabditis elegans.
   1043..1087    +  misc_feature   MCS (fragment): pBluescript multiple cloning site
   1096..1114    -  promoter       T7 promoter: promoter for bacteriophage T7 RNA polymerase
   1122..1277    +  CDS            lacZα (fragment): LacZα fragment of β-galactosidase; lacZ fragment
   1282..1710    +  rep_origin     f1 ori (sequence partly withheld): f1 bacteriophage origin of replication; arrow indicates direction of (+) strand synthesis
   1763..1867    +  promoter       AmpR promoter: bla
   1868..2728    +  CDS            AmpR: β-lactamase; bla; confers resistance to ampicillin, carbenicillin, and related antibiotics
   2899..3487    +  rep_origin     ori: high-copy-number ColE1/pMB1/pBR322/pUC origin of replication
>Addgene plasmid #15399 | frh-1-A | depositor full sequence | sequence record 8266 | Author sequence
AACCTGGCTTATCGAAATTAATACGACTCACTATAGGGAGACCGGCAGATCTGATGGGGCTCAAATACCA
CATAATTTCGCATATGAGTAATATTCAGAATAACAAAGTTTTCAGATGCTCTCCACTATTCTACGAAACA
ATTTTGTACGTCGCTCATTTTCGTCCCGGATTTTCAGTCAAAATGAGTACGAAACAGCAGCTGATTCAAC
ATTAGAAAGATTATCAGACTATTTCGATCAAATTGCCGATTCATTTCCGGTTTCCGAACAATTTGATGTA
TCTCATGCAATGGGAGTTTTGACTGTTAATGTATCGAAATCTGTTGGTACGAGATGGTTCTTGTATTTCT
TAAATTAATTACTTAATTTCAGGAACGTATGTTATTAACAAACAATCACCAAATAAGCAAATTTGGTTGT
CCAGTCCGATGTCTGGTCCGAAAAGATATGATTTAGAAGAGGAGGGAAAGTTAGTAAAAACACATTTTCA
TTATTTAAATTGTATATCTTGATCAAAAGCACAACTCCACTAGACCGAATATGATCAAGATGATCGTGTA
ACGAAAGGTTTCACGAACATCAAAAGAGAAGATTTAGATATATATCAGTTTGCAGACAAATGAGATTAAG
CCGAGATGAGTAACATGCAAGTGTCTTATTGCGTAAAGTGCAGAAAAGAGGCGGAGAGGATGAGCACAAA
TTAACGCTTTTTGATTTCAGATGGACTTATGCACACGATGGTGAACAACTTGACTCGCTTCTAAACAGAG
AATTCCGAAAGATTCTGGCCGATGACCGAATCGATTTCTCGCGACATGTCTAATCCGGATTTCATATCAT
GTGATTTCTATTCTCTCTCGATTTTTCTCTTTTTCTTGCATATTTGATGTATCATGTTTTCTCATGTATT
GTAACTTAGTTATATATTGTCTAGATACTTTTCTGGTAAAGTTTTTCTTGCCCAAGCGTTTTTTATACGT
TTAATGAAAATGAAACTGTGGAAAAATCTCTGATTATTATCAAAAAGTGCTGACGGATTCCCATCAAGCT
TATCGATACCGTCGACCTCGAGGGGGGGCCCGGTACCCAATTCGCCCTATAGTGAGTCGTATTACGCGCG
CTCACTGGCCGTCGTTTTACAACGTCGTGACTGGGAAAACCCTGGCGTTACCCAACTTAATCGCCTTGCA
GCACATCCCCCTTTCGCCAGCTGGCGTAATAGCGAAGAGGCCCGCACCGATCGCCCTTCCCAACAGTTGC
GCAGCCTGAATGGCGAATGGG
[124 nt withheld, positions 1282-1405]
C
[91 nt withheld, positions 1407-1497]
A
[49 nt withheld, positions 1499-1547]
CCTTTGACGTTGGAGTCCACGTTCTTT
[37 nt withheld, positions 1575-1611]
ACCCTATCTCGGTCTATTCTTTTGATTTATAAGGGATTTTGCCGATTTCGGCCTATTGGTTAAAAAATGA
GCTGATTTAACAAAAATTTAACGCGAATTTTAACAAAATATTAACGCTTACAATTTAGGTGGCACTTTTC
GGGGAAATGTGCGCGGAACCCCTATTTGTTTATTTTTCTAAATACATTCAAATATGTATCCGCTCATGAG
ACAATAACCCTGATAAATGCTTCAATAATATTGAAAAAGGAAGAGTATGAGTATTCAACATTTCCGTGTC
GCCCTTATTCCCTTTTTTGCGGCATTTTGCCTTCCTGTTTTTGCTCACCCAGAAACGCTGGTGAAAGTAA
AAGATGCTGAAGATCAGTTGGGTGCACGAGTGGGTTACATCGAACTGGATCTCAACAGCGGTAAGATCCT
TGAGAGTTTTCGCCCCGAAGAACGTTTTCCAATGATGAGCACTTTTAAAGTTCTGCTATGTGGCGCGGTA
TTATCCCGTATTGACGCCGGGCAAGAGCAACTCGGTCGCCGCATACACTATTCTCAGAATGACTTGGTTG
AGTACTCACCAGTCACAGAAAAGCATCTTACGGATGGCATGACAGTAAGAGAATTATGCAGTGCTGCCAT
AACCATGAGTGATAACACTGCGGCCAACTTACTTCTGACAACGATCGGAGGACCGAAGGAGCTAACCGCT
TTTTTGCACAACATGGGGGATCATGTAACTCGCCTTGATCGTTGGGAACCGGAGCTGAATGAAGCCATAC
CAAACGACGAGCGTGACACCACGATGCCTGTAGCAATGGCAACAACGTTGCGCAAACTATTAACTGGCGA
ACTACTTACTCTAGCTTCCCGGCAACAATTAATAGACTGGATGGAGGCGGATAAAGTTGCAGGACCACTT
CTGCGCTCGGCCCTTCCGGCTGGCTGGTTTATTGCTGATAAATCTGGAGCCGGTGAGCGTGGGTCTCGCG
GTATCATTGCAGCACTGGGGCCAGATGGTAAGCCCTCCCGTATCGTAGTTATCTACACGACGGGGAGTCA
GGCAACTATGGATGAACGAAATAGACAGATCGCTGAGATAGGTGCCTCACTGATTAAGCATTGGTAACTG
TCAGACCAAGTTTACTCATATATACTTTAGATTGATTTAAAACTTCATTTTTAATTTAAAAGGATCTAGG
TGAAGATCCTTTTTGATAATCTCATGACCAAAATCCCTTAACGTGAGTTTTCGTTCCACTGAGCGTCAGA
CCCCGTAGAAAAGATCAAAGGATCTTCTTGAGATCCTTTTTTTCTGCGCGTAATCTGCTGCTTGCAAACA
AAAAAACCACCGCTACCAGCGGTGGTTTGTTTGCCGGATCAAGAGCTACCAACTCTTTTTCCGAAGGTAA
CTGGCTTCAGCAGAGCGCAGATACCAAATACTGTCCTTCTAGTGTAGCCGTAGTTAGGCCACCACTTCAA
GAACTCTGTAGCACCGCCTACATACCTCGCTCTGCTAATCCTGTTACCAGTGGCTGCTGCCAGTGGCGAT
AAGTCGTGTCTTACCGGGTTGGACTCAAGACGATAGTTACCGGATAAGGCGCAGCGGTCGGGCTGAACGG
GGGGTTCGTGCACACAGCCCAGCTTGGAGCGAACGACCTACACCGAACTGAGATACCTACAGCGTGAGCT
ATGAGAAAGCGCCACGCTTCCCGAAGGGAGAAAGGCGGACAGGTATCCGGTAAGCGGCAGGGTCGGAACA
GGAGAGCGCACGAGGGAGCTTCCAGGGGGAAACGCCTGGTATCTTTATAGTCCTGTCGGGTTTCGCCACC
TCTGACTTGAGCGTCGATTTTTGTGATGCTCGTCAGGGGGGCGGAGCCTATGGAAAAACGCCAGCAACGC
GGCCTTTTTACGGTTCCTGGCCTTTTGCTGGCCTTTTGCTCACATGTTCTTTCCTGCGTTATCCCCTGAT
TCTGTGGATAACCGTATTACCGCCTTTGAGTGAGCTGATACCGCTCGCCGCAGCCGAACGACCGAGCGCA
GCGAGTCAGTGAGCGAGGAAGC
